>Addgene plasmid #121828 | KN701: pMAGIC (R4-R3) NLS-x dCas9(3.7)-NLS | addgene full sequence | sequence record 237382 | Addgene NGS Result
CTTTCCTGCGTTATCCCCTGATTCTGTGGATAACCGTATTACCGCCTTTGAGTGAGCTGATACCGCTCGC
CGCAGCCGAACGACCGAGCGCAGCGAGTCAGTGAGCGAGGAAGCGGAAGAGCGCCCAATACGCAAACCGC
CTCTCCCCGCGCGTTGGCCGATTCATTAATGCAGCTGGCACGACAGGTTTCCCGACTGGAAAGCGGGCAG
TGAGCGCAACGCAATTAATACGCGTACCGCTAGCCAGGAAGAGTTTGTAGAAACGCAAAAAGGCCATCCG
TCAGGATGGCCTTCTGCTTAGTTTGATGCCTGGCAGTTTATGGCGGGCGTCCTGCCCGCCACCCTCCGGG
CCGTTGCTTCACAACGTTCAAATCCGCTCCCGGCGGATTTGTCCTACTCAGGAGAGCGTTCACCGACAAA
CAACAGATAAAACGAAAGGCCCAGTCTTCCGACTGAGCCTTTCGTTTTATTTGATGCCTGGCAGTTCCCT
ACTCTCGCGTTAACGCTAGCATGGATGTTTTCCCAGTCACGACGTTGTAAAACGACGGCCAGTCTTAAGC
TCGGGCCCCTACAGGTCACTAATACCATCTAAGTAGTTGATTCATAGTGACTGGATATGTTGTGTTTTAC
AGTATTATGTAGTCTGTTTTTTATGCAAAATCTAATTTAATATATTGATATTTATATCATTTTACGTTTC
TCGTTCAACTTTTCTATACAAAGTTGCCACCATGGCCCCAAAGAAGAAGCGGAAGGTCGGTATCCACGGA
GTCCCAGCAGCCGACAAGAAGTACTCCATTGGGCTCGCTATCGGCACAAACAGCGTCGGCTGGGCCGTCA
TTACGGACGAGTACAAGGTGCCGAGCAAAAAATTCAAAGTTCTGGGCAATACCGATCGCCACAGCATAAA
GAAGAACCTCATTGGCGCCCTCCTGTTCGACTCCGGGGAGACGGCCGAAGCCACGCGGCTCAAAAGAACA
GCACGGCGCAGATATACCCGCAGAAAGAATCGGATCTGCTACCTGCAGGAGATCTTTAGTAATGAGATGG
CTAAGGTGGATGACTCTTTCTTCCATAGGCTGGAGGAGTCCTTTTTGGTGGAGGAGGATAAAAAGCACGA
GCGCCACCCAATCTTTGGCAATATCGTGGACGAGGTGGCGTACCATGAAAAGTACCCAACCATATATCAT
CTGAGGAAGAAGCTTGTAGACAGTACTGATAAGGCTGACTTGCGGTTGATCTATCTCGCGCTGGCGCATA
TGATCAAATTTCGGGGACACTTCCTCATCGAGGGGGACCTGAACCCAGACAACAGCGATGTCGACAAACT
CTTTATCCAACTGGTTCAGACTTACAATCAGCTTTTCGAAGAGAACCCGATCAACGCATCCGGAGTTGAC
GCCAAAGCAATCCTGAGCGCTAGGCTGTCCAAATCCCGGCGGCTCGAAAACCTCATCGCACAGCTCCCTG
GGGAGAAGAAGAACGGCCTGTTTGGTAATCTTATCGCCCTGTCCCTCGGGCTGACCCCCAACTTTAAATC
TAACTTCGACCTGGCCGAAGATACCAAGCTTCAACTGAGCAAAGACACCTACGATGATGATCTCGACAAT
CTGCTGGCCCAGATCGGCGACCAGTACGCAGACCTTTTTTTGGCGGCAAAGAACCTGTCAGACGCCATTC
TGCTGAGTGATATTCTGCGAGTGAACACGGAGATCACCAAAGCTCCGCTGAGCGCTAGTATGATCAAGCT
CTATGATGAGCACCACCAAGACTTGACTTTGCTGAAGGCCCTTGTCAGACAGCAACTGCCTGAGAAGTAC
AAGGAAATTTTCTTCGATCAGTCTAAAAATGGCTACGCCGGATACATTGACGGCGGAGCAAGCCAGGAGG
AATTTTACAAATTTATTAAGCCCATCTTGGAAAAAATGGACGGCACCGAGGAGCTGCTGGTAAAGCTTAA
CAGAGAAGATCTGTTGCGCAAACAGCGCACTTTCGACAATGGAATCATCCCCCACCAGATTCACCTGGGC
GAACTGCACGCTATCCTCAGGCGGCAAGAGGATTTCTACCCCTTTTTGAAAGATAACAGGGAAAAGATTG
AGAAAATCCTCACATTTCGGATACCCTACTATGTAGGCCCCCTCGCCCGGGGAAATTCCAGATTCGCGTG
GATGACTCGCAAATCAGAAGAGACCATCACTCCCTGGAACTTCGAGAAAGTCGTGGATAAGGGGGCCTCT
GCCCAGTCCTTCATCGAAAGGATGACTAACTTTGATAAAAATCTGCCTAACGAAAAGGTGCTTCCTAAAC
ACTCTCTGCTGTACGAGTACTTCACAGTTTATAACGAGCTCACCAAGGTCAAATACGTCACAGAAGGGAT
GAGAAAGCCAGCATTCCTGTCTGGAGATCAGAAGAAAGCTATTGTGGACCTCCTCTTCAAGACGAACCGG
AAAGTTACCGTGAAACAGCTCAAAGAAGACTATTTCAAAAAGATTGAATGTTTCGACTCTGTTGAAATCA
GCGGAGTGGAGGATCGCTTCAACGCATCCCTGGGAACGTATCACGATCTCCTGAAAATCATTAAAGACAA
GGACTTCCTGGACAATGAGGAGAACGAGGACATTCTTGAGGACATTGTCCTCACCCTTACGTTGTTTGAA
GATAGGGAGATGATTGAAGAACGCTTGAAAACTTACGCTCATCTCTTCGACGACAAAGTCATGAAGCAGC
TCAAGAGGCGCCGATATACAGGATGGGGGCGGCTGTCAAGAAAACTGATCAATGGCATCCGAGACAAGCA
GAGTGGAAAGACAATCCTGGATTTTCTTAAGTCCGATGGATTTGCCAACCGGAACTTCATTCAGTTGATC
CATGATGACTCTCTCACCTTTAAGGAGGACATCCAGAAAGCACAAGTTTCTGGCCAGGGGGACAGTCTTC
ACGAGCACATCGCTAATCTTGCAGGTAGCCCAGCTATCAAAAAGGGAATACTGCAGACCGTTAAGGTCGT
GGATGAACTCGTCAAAGTAATGGGAAGGCATAAGCCCGAGAATATCGTTATCGAGATGGCCCGAGAGAAC
CAAACCACCCAGAAGGGACAGAAGAACAGTAGGGAAAGGATGAAGAGGATTGAAGAGGGTATAAAAGAAC
TGGGGTCCCAAATCCTTAAGGAACACCCAGTTGAAAACACCCAGCTTCAGAATGAGAAGCTCTACCTGTA
CTACCTGCAGAACGGCAGGGACATGTACGTGGATCAGGAACTGGACATCAATCGGCTCTCCGACTACGAC
GTGGACGCTATCGTGCCCCAGTCTTTTCTCAAAGATGATTCTATTGATAATAAAGTGTTGACAAGATCCG
ATAAAAACAGAGGGAAGAGTGATAACGTCCCCTCAGAAGAAGTTGTCAAGAAAATGAAAAATTATTGGCG
GCAGCTGCTGAACGCCAAACTGATCACACAACGGAAGTTCGATAATCTGACTAAGGCTGAACGAGGTGGC
CTGTCTGAGTTGGATAAAGCCGGTTTCATCAAAAGGCAGCTTGTTGAGACACGCCAGATCACCAAGCACG
TGGCCCAAATTCTCGATTCACGCATGAACACCAAGTACGATGAAAATGACAAACTGATTCGAGAGGTGAA
AGTTATTACTCTGAAGTCTAAGCTGGTCTCAGATTTCAGAAAGGACTTTCAGTTTTATAAGGTGAGAGAG
ATCAACAATTACCACCATGCGCATGATGCCTACCTGAATGCAGTGGTAGGCACTGCACTTATCAAAAAAT
ATCCCAAGCTTGAATCTGAATTTGTTTACGGAGACTATAAAGTGTACGATGTTAGGAAAATGATCGCAAA
GTCTGAGCAGGAAATAGGCAAGGCCACCGCTAAGTACTTCTTTTACAGCAATATTATGAATTTTTTCAAG
ACCGAGATTACACTGGCCAATGGAGAGATTCGGAAGCGACCACTTATCGAAACAAACGGAGAAACAGGAG
AAATCGTGTGGGACAAGGGTAGGGATTTCGCGACAGTCCGGAAGGTCCTGTCCATGCCGCAGGTGAACAT
CGTTAAAAAGACCGAAGTACAGACCGGAGGTTTCTCCAAGGAAAGTATCCTCCCGAAAAGGAACAGCGAC
AAGCTGATCGCACGCAAAAAAGATTGGGACCCCAAGAAATACGGCGGATTCGATTCTCCTACAGTCGCTT
ACAGTGTACTGGTTGTGGCCAAAGTGGAGAAAGGGAAGTCTAAAAAACTCAAAAGCGTCAAGGAACTGCT
GGGCATCACAATCATGGAGCGATCAAGCTTCGAAAAAAACCCCATCGACTTTCTCGAGGCGAAAGGATAT
AAAGAGGTCAAAAAAGACCTCATCATTAAGCTTCCCAAGTACTCTCTCTTTGAGCTTGAAAACGGCCGGA
AACGAATGCTCGCTAGTGCGGGCGTGCTGCAGAAAGGTAACGAGCTGGCACTGCCCTCTAAATACGTTAA
TTTCTTGTATCTGGCCAGCCACTATGAAAAGCTCAAAGGGTCTCCCGAAGATAATGAGCAGAAGCAGCTG
TTCGTGGAACAACACAAACACTACCTTGATGAGATCATCGAGCAAATAAGCGAATTCTCCAAAAGAGTGA
TCCTCGCCGACGCTAACCTCGATAAGGTGCTTTCTGCTTACAATAAGCACAGGGATAAGCCCATCAGGGA
GCAGGCAGAAAACATTATCCACTTGTTTACTCTGACCAACTTGGGCGCGCCTGCAGCCTTCAAGTACTTC
GACACTACCATAGACAGAAAGCGGTACACCTCTACAAAGGAGGTCCTGGACGCCACACTGATTCATCAGT
CAATTACGGGGCTCTATGAAACAAGAATCGACCTCTCTCAGCTCGGTGGAGACAAACGGCCGGCAGCCAC
GAAGAAGGCCGGCCAGGCAAAAAAGAAAAAGGGATCCGCAACTTTGTATAATAAAGTTGAACGAGAAACG
TAAAATGATATAAATATCAATATATTAAATTAGATTTTGCATAAAAAACAGACTACATAATACTGTAAAA
CACAACATATCCAGTCACTATGAATCAACTACTTAGATGGTATTAGTGACCTGTACTGCAGGGCGGCCGC
GATATCCCCTATAGTGAGTCGTATTACATGGTCATAGCTGTTTCCTGGCAGCTCTGGCCCGTGTCTCAAA
ATCTCTGATGTTACATTGCACAAGATAAAAATATATCATCATGAACAATAAAACTGTCTGCTTACATAAA
CAGTAATACAAGGGGTGTTATGAGCCATATTCAACGGGAAACGTCGAGGCCGCGATTAAATTCCAACATG
GATGCTGATTTATATGGGTATAAATGGGCTCGCGATAATGTCGGGCAATCAGGTGCGACAATCTATCGCT
TGTATGGGAAGCCCGATGCGCCAGAGTTGTTTCTGAAACATGGCAAAGGTAGCGTTGCCAATGATGTTAC
AGATGAGATGGTCAGACTAAACTGGCTGACGGAATTTATGCCTCTTCCGACCATCAAGCATTTTATCCGT
ACTCCTGATGATGCATGGTTACTCACCACTGCGATCCCCGGAAAAACAGCATTCCAGGTATTAGAAGAAT
ATCCTGATTCAGGTGAAAATATTGTTGATGCGCTGGCAGTGTTCCTGCGCCGGTTGCATTCGATTCCTGT
TTGTAATTGTCCTTTTAACAGCGATCGCGTATTTCGTCTCGCTCAGGCGCAATCACGAATGAATAACGGT
TTGGTTGATGCGAGTGATTTTGATGACGAGCGTAATGGCTGGCCTGTTGAACAAGTCTGGAAAGAAATGC
ATAAACTTTTGCCATTCTCACCGGATTCAGTCGTCACTCATGGTGATTTCTCACTTGATAACCTTATTTT
TGACGAGGGGAAATTAATAGGTTGTATTGATGTTGGACGAGTCGGAATCGCAGACCGATACCAGGATCTT
GCCATCCTATGGAACTGCCTCGGTGAGTTTTCTCCTTCATTACAGAAACGGCTTTTTCAAAAATATGGTA
TTGATAATCCTGATATGAATAAATTGCAGTTTCATTTGATGCTCGATGAGTTTTTCTAATCAGAATTGGT
TAATTGGTTGTAACACTGGCAGAGCATTACGCTGACTTGACGGGACGGCGCAAGCTCATGACCAAAATCC
CTTAACGTGAGTTACGCGTCGTTCCACTGAGCGTCAGACCCCGTAGAAAAGATCAAAGGATCTTCTTGAG
ATCCTTTTTTTCTGCGCGTAATCTGCTGCTTGCAAACAAAAAAACCACCGCTACCAGCGGTGGTTTGTTT
GCCGGATCAAGAGCTACCAACTCTTTTTCCGAAGGTAACTGGCTTCAGCAGAGCGCAGATACCAAATACT
GTTCTTCTAGTGTAGCCGTAGTTAGGCCACCACTTCAAGAACTCTGTAGCACCGCCTACATACCTCGCTC
TGCTAATCCTGTTACCAGTGGCTGCTGCCAGTGGCGATAAGTCGTGTCTTACCGGGTTGGACTCAAGACG
ATAGTTACCGGATAAGGCGCAGCGGTCGGGCTGAACGGGGGGTTCGTGCACACAGCCCAGCTTGGAGCGA
ACGACCTACACCGAACTGAGATACCTACAGCGTGAGCTATGAGAAAGCGCCACGCTTCCCGAAGGGAGAA
AGGCGGACAGGTATCCGGTAAGCGGCAGGGTCGGAACAGGAGAGCGCACGAGGGAGCTTCCAGGGGGAAA
CGCCTGGTATCTTTATAGTCCTGTCGGGTTTCGCCACCTCTGACTTGAGCGTCGATTTTTGTGATGCTCG
TCAGGGGGGCGGAGCCTATGGAAAAACGCCAGCAACGCGGCCTTTTTACGGTTCCTGGCCTTTTGCTGGC
CTTTTGCTCACATGTT
Features (pLannotate 1.2.2; 12 found; start..end, strand, type, name):
    121..213     +  CDS            lacI (fragment): lac repressor; lacI; The lac repressor binds to the lac operator to inhibit transcription in E. coli. This inhibition can be relieved by adding lactose or isopropyl-β-D-thiogalactopyranoside (IPTG).
    268..295     -  terminator     rrnB T2 terminator: transcription terminator T2 from the E. coli rrnB gene
    427..470     +  terminator     rrnB T1 terminator: Escherichia coli rrnB; transcription terminator T1 from the E. coli rrnB gene
    517..553     -  CDS            lacZα (fragment): LacZα fragment of β-galactosidase; lacZ fragment
    603..722     -  protein_bind   attR1: mutant version of attR; recombination site for the Gateway® LR reaction LR Clonase™
    706..726     -  protein_bind   attB4: mutant version of attB; core recombination site for the Gateway® BP reaction BP Clonase™
    783..4883    +  CDS            dxCas9(3.7): catalytically dead Streptococcus pyogenes Cas9 mutant with broad PAM compatibility (Hu et al., 2018)
   4888..4931    +  CDS            nucleoplasmin NLS (fragment): bipartite nuclear localization signal from nucleoplasmin
   4939..5062    +  protein_bind   attR3: mutant version of attR; recombination site for the Gateway® LR reaction LR Clonase™
   5118..5136    -  promoter       T7 promoter: promoter for bacteriophage T7 RNA polymerase
   5270..6079    +  CDS            KanR: aminoglycoside phosphotransferase; aph(3')-Ia; confers resistance to kanamycin in bacteria or G418 (Geneticin®) in eukaryotes
   6226..6814    +  rep_origin     ori: high-copy-number ColE1/pMB1/pBR322/pUC origin of replication
