[The description below was written by a language model from this plasmid's Addgene catalogue record and pLannotate feature annotations shown in this document.]
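Description:
KN701: pMAGIC (R4-R3) NLS-x dCas9(3.7)-NLS is a Gateway entry plasmid from the pMAGIC modular cloning system, built on the Invitrogen pDONR221 P4r-P3r donor backbone. It is a cloning intermediate rather than an expression vector. It is maintained in E. coli through a high-copy ColE1/pUC-type origin and selected with kanamycin via the KanR (aminoglycoside phosphotransferase) gene. The sequenced record is 6,876 nt, which matches the stated backbone and insert sizes. Backbone features include the rrnB T1 and T2 terminators upstream of the recombination cassette, which insulate the insert from read-through transcription, a T7 promoter on the far side, and small lacI and lacZα remnants with no evident functional role.

The insert is a synthetic coding sequence of about 4.2 kb for x-dCas9(3.7), a catalytically dead Streptococcus pyogenes Cas9 variant with broadened PAM compatibility, amplified from another deposited plasmid. It carries nuclear localization signals at both ends. The feature table annotates the C-terminal one as a partial nucleoplasmin bipartite NLS, while the N-terminal NLS is listed in the catalogue but not separately annotated. The "(open)" label in the insert name probably means the reading frame has no stop codon, so a downstream effector module could be fused in frame, although the record does not say this explicitly. No promoter drives the insert here.

The cassette is flanked by attR-type sites. The annotation tool labels the upstream site attR1 overlapping an attB4 core, consistent with the attR4 site implied by the plasmid name, and the downstream site is attR3. These sites place dCas9 at a defined middle position in 3- or 4-component MultiSite Gateway Pro LR assemblies, joined with promoter and effector entry modules in a destination vector to build dCas9-based epigenome-editing constructs.
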