Addgene plasmid #121828: KN701: pMAGIC (R4-R3) NLS-x dCas9(3.7)-NLS
Purpose: pMAGIC R4-R3 entry plasmid, contains 2x NLS x-dCas9(3.7) (nuclease-dead) fusion for 3 or 4-component MultiSite Gateway Pro assembly.
Depositing lab: Christopher Newgard. Depositing organization: Duke University. Publication: Creation of versatile cloning platforms for transgene expression and dCas9-based epigenome editing. Haldeman JM, Conway AE, Arlotto ME, Slentz DH, Muoio DM, Becker TC, Newgard CB. Nucleic Acids Res. 2018 Dec 27. pii: 5264291. doi: 10.1093/nar/gky1286. PubMed 30590691.
Backbone
  Vector backbone: pDONR221 P4r-P3r
  Backbone manufacturer: Invitrogen
  Backbone size w/o insert (bp): 2664
  Vector type: Synthetic Biology ; pMAGIC Gateway Entry Plasmid
Growth in bacteria
  Bacterial resistance: Kanamycin, 50 μg/mL
  Growth temperature: 37°C
  Growth strain: DH5alpha
  Copy number: High Copy
Gene/Insert
  Gene/Insert name: x-dCas9(3.7) (open)
  Species: Synthetic
  Insert size (bp): 4212
  Tag / fusion protein: NLS (N terminal on insert); NLS (C terminal on insert)
  Cloning method: Gateway Cloning
  Sequencing primers: 5′ M13F; 3′ M13R
Terms and licenses: Academic/Nonprofit Terms; Industry Terms: Not Available to Industry
Depositor comments: x-dCas9(3.7) PCR'd from Addgene #108383
How to cite: KN701: pMAGIC (R4-R3) NLS-x dCas9(3.7)-NLS was a gift from Christopher Newgard (Addgene plasmid # 121828 ; http://n2t.net/addgene:121828 ; RRID:Addgene_121828)
